>Addgene plasmid #39291 | pFA6a-kanMX6-P81nmt1-GFP | addgene partial sequence | sequence record 51122 | SP6 5'-ATTTAGGTGACACTATAG-3'
CGCTGCAGGTCGACGGATCTATATTACCCTGTTATCCCTAGCGGATCTGCCGGTAGAGGTGTGGTCAATA
AGAGCGACCTCATACTATACCTGAGAAAGCAACCTGACCTACAGGAAAGAGTTACTCAAGAATAAGAATT
TTCGTTTTAAAACCTAAGAGTCACTTTAAAATTTGTATACACTTATTTTTTTTATAACTTATTTAATAAT
AAAAATCATAAATCATAAGAAATTCGCTTATTTAGAAGTGGCGCGCCCTATTTGTATAGTTCATCCATGC
CATGTGTAATCCCAGCAGCTGTTACAAACTCAAGAAGGACCATGTGGTCTCTCTTTTCGTTGGGATCTTT
CGAAAGGGCAGATTGTGTGGACAGGTAATGGTTGTCTGGTAAAAGGACAGGGCCATCGCCAATTGGAGTA
TTTTGTTGATAATGGTCTGCTAGTTGAACGCTTCCATCTTCAATGTTGTGTCTAATTTTGAAGTTAACTT
TGATTCCATTCTTTTGTTTGTCTGCCATGATGTATACATTGTGTGAGTTATAGTTGTATTCCAATTTGTG
TCCAAGAATGTTTCCATCTTCTTTAAAATCAATACCTTTTAACTCGATTCTATTAACAAGGGTATCACCT
TCAAACTTGACTTCAGCACGTGTCTTGTAGTTCCCGTCATCTTTGAAAAATATAGTTCTTTCCTGTACAT
AACCTTCGGGCATGGCACTCTTGAAAAAGTCATGCCGTTTCATATGATCTGGGTATCTTGAAAAGCATTG
AACACCATAAGTGAAAGTAGTGACAAGTGTTGGCCATGGAACAGGTAGTTTTCCAGTAG
