>Addgene plasmid #39291 | pFA6a-kanMX6-P81nmt1-GFP | addgene partial sequence | sequence record 51163 | Kan-R 5'-ATCGCGAGCCCATTTATACC-3'
ATTTAATCGCGGCCTCGAAACGTGAGTCTTTTCCTTACCCATGGTTGTTTATGTTCGGATGTGATGTGAG
AACTGTATCCTAGCAAGATTTTAAAAGGAAGTATATGAAAGAAGAACCTCAGTGGCAAATCCTAACCTTT
TATATTTCTCTACAGGGGCGCGGCGTGGGGACAATTCAACGCGTCTGTGAGGGGAGCGTTTCCCTGCTCG
CAGGTCTGCAGCGAGGAGCCGTAATTTTTGCTTCGCGCCGTGCGGCCATCAAAATGTATGGATGCAAATG
ATTATACATGGGGATGTATGGGCTAAATGTACGGGCGACAGTCACATCATGCCCCTGAGCTGCGCACGTC
AAGACTGTCAAGGAGGGTATTCTGGGCCTCCATGTCGCTGGCCGGGTGACCCGGCGGGGACGAGGCAAGC
TAAACAGATCTCGCCATAAAAGACAGAATAAGTCATCAGCGGTTGTTTCATTTCCTATATTTTTTTTTTA
TTTTTTTATTTTTTAATAAGGGAAAATTTAACGTCTAAGGATACAGAAGATTGTTAGCACATTAAAGTAA
TAAAGGCTTAAGTAGTAAGTGCCTTAGCATGTTATTGTATTTCAAAGGACATAATCTAAAATAATAACAA
TATCATTTCTCACAAGTTATTCAATTTTCTTTTTTTTTTCTAATAATATCAAGAATGTATTATTTGTTTG
ACATAAGTCAACTAATTTATTTAATATGCTGGATTAATCTTGCAGACATGTAAATTAACAAGTTTTAGTC
AAATAACGTTGAAGTTTCAATGAACTCAAATAATTTCTCTTTTTTTT
