>Addgene plasmid #39291 | pFA6a-kanMX6-P81nmt1-GFP | addgene partial sequence | sequence record 51599 | GFPfusionRev 5'-CTCCACTGACAGAAAATTTG-3'
TCACAGAATTGGGACACTCCAGGTGAAAAGTTCTTCTCCTTTACTGTTAATTAAAGACATGATTTAACAA
AGCGACTATAAGTCAGAAAGTGAGAATGAGATTGAAATAATTAATTCAACTTATTCAATTGATGATATGC
CAGGATTCCTCTTCCATCTTCAATGTTTCGATTAACAGGTCCATTATCCGGTTTTTAGTTTCGCTGCACA
TTGCCGAATGACAATCGGATTCCTTTAAGCTTTGCTTTTGCCCTGTTTTCTCTCCCCAGTAATCGTTGGG
TGACTGAACCATCCAGTAGCCGAGAGTTACGTTTTTCCTGATTTAATAAATATCCATATCTATTTGTCTC
GTGGTGTTTTACAGCAACTAACCGAAATTACTATTTTGCATCATCCAACCATAAAGAGACAACAATAATT
CTAGAAAACATATAACAAGTGTTTTTTTCTATTTACGTCTCATACGCAAAGTCCACTTTACCATGTTTTG
GAAACTTGTACCCAACCATTCATTTTTCGATTTTGTAATGAGGCTCTTTTCTTCTAACAATCATTGAGGT
CATTATCATGTGTCCTCACCTATTGTTTAAATTGAGGCTTGCGCTATTCCCAAAATTGTGGGTATTATTT
TCATATATCAGTATCTGCAATTTCGGTTCAACTTTCTTATCAAGAAAGAGGATTAATTTCTTAACAAAAA
CCTTCTTTGTTTTATAACGCTGATTTTTGTATTATTTGGCGACCAAGGTTATAAGTGATCCAATCCAAAT
GTCATAACTTCAGTTGATCCTGCGGAAAATATAAATCAGATTATGGTTATATAAAAAAAAAGAGAAATTA
TTTGAGTTCATTGAAACTTCAACGTTATTTGACTAAAACTTGTTAATTTACATGTCTGCAAGATTAATCC
AGCATATTAAATAAATTAGTTGACTTATGTCAAACAAATAATACATTCTTGA
