[The description below was written by a language model from this plasmid's Addgene catalogue record.]
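Description:
pFA6a-kanMX6-P81nmt1-GFP is a PCR-template module plasmid built on the pFA6a backbone for genomic targeting in the fission yeast Schizosaccharomyces pombe. It is maintained in E. coli under ampicillin selection. The record does not describe a yeast replication origin, which fits its role as a source of an amplifiable cassette that integrates into the chromosome rather than as an episomal expression vector. The yeast marker is kanMX6, a bacterial kanamycin-resistance gene flanked by the promoter and terminator of the Ashbya gossypii translation elongation factor 1α gene. It is placed in reverse orientation relative to the downstream promoter. The catalogue lists the yeast selection as "Gentamicin"; kanMX cassettes are normally selected with the related aminoglycoside G418 (geneticin), which is probably what is meant.

The payload, cloned between retained BglII and PacI sites, is the S. pombe nmt1 promoter spanning -1163 to +6 of the locus. It carries a small deletion in the TATA-like region about 100 bp from the promoter's 3' end. This deletion defines the P81 variant, generally known as the weakest of the thiamine-repressible nmt1 promoter series. GFP lies directly downstream, and an ADH1 terminator is also listed.

In use, the kanMX6-P81nmt1-GFP segment is typically amplified with primers carrying homology to a target locus. Integration just upstream of a gene's start codon replaces the native promoter with low-level, thiamine-regulatable expression and adds an N-terminal GFP tag for localisation studies. The depositors recommend sequencing from a GFP reverse primer to confirm the promoter deletion. No feature table was supplied, so exact element positions cannot be given.
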