Addgene plasmid #39291: pFA6a-kanMX6-P81nmt1-GFP
Depositing lab: Jurg Bahler & John Pringle. Depositing organization: University of North Carolina at Chapel Hill. Publication: Heterologous modules for efficient and versatile PCR-based gene targeting in Schizosaccharomyces pombe. Bahler J, Wu JQ, Longtine MS, Shah NG, McKenzie A 3rd, Steever AB, Wach A, Philippsen P, Pringle JR. Yeast. 1998 Jul;14(10):943-51. 10.1002/(SICI)1097-0061(199807)14:10<943::AID-YEA292>3.0.CO;2-Y PubMed 9717240.
Backbone
  Vector backbone: pFA6a
  Backbone size w/o insert (bp): 3500
  Vector type: Yeast genomic targeting
  Selectable markers: Gentamicin
Growth in bacteria
  Bacterial resistance: Ampicillin, 100 μg/mL
  Growth temperature: 37°C
  Growth strain: DH5alpha
  Copy number: Unknown
Gene/Insert
  Gene/Insert name: nmt1 promoter
  Species: S. pombe (fission yeast)
  Insert size (bp): 2900
  Mutation: -1163 to +6 of nmt1 locus with a 7bp deletion (ATATAAAA) ~100bp from 3' end of promoter
  Entrez Gene: nmt1 (a.k.a. SPCC1223.02)
  Tag / fusion protein: A. gossypii translation elongation factor 1a gene terminator (N terminal on insert); KanR reverse orientation (N terminal on insert); A. gossypii translation elongation factor 1a gene promoter (N terminal on insert); GFP (C terminal on insert); TADH1 (C terminal on insert)
  Cloning method: Restriction Enzyme; 5′ cloning site BglII (not destroyed); 3′ cloning site PacI (not destroyed)
  Sequencing primers: 5′ Sp6_primer; 3′ T7_promoter
Terms and licenses: Academic/Nonprofit Terms; Industry Terms: Not Available to Industry
Depositor comments: Use GFP reverse primer to verify mutation in nmt1 promoter
How to cite: pFA6a-kanMX6-P81nmt1-GFP was a gift from Jurg Bahler & John Pringle (Addgene plasmid # 39291 ; http://n2t.net/addgene:39291 ; RRID:Addgene_39291)
